Addgene plasmid #207138: pMMK803
Purpose: Assembled Tn10 with CP25 promoter driving gfp
Depositing lab: Nicholas Shikuma. Depositing organization: San Diego State University. Publication: Linking bacterial tetrabromopyrrole biosynthesis to coral metamorphosis. Alker AT, Farrell MV, Demko AM, Purdy TN, Adak S, Moore BS, Sneed JM, Paul VJ, Shikuma NJ. ISME Commun. 2023 Sep 19;3(1):98. doi: 10.1038/s43705-023-00309-6. PubMed 37726481.
Backbone
  Vector backbone: pMMK810
  Vector type: Bacterial Expression, Synthetic Biology
Growth in bacteria
  Bacterial resistance: Ampicillin, 100 μg/mL
  Growth temperature: 37°C
  Growth strain: Pir1
  Copy number: Low Copy
Gene/Insert
  Gene/Insert name: Tn10-CP25-GFP
  Species: Synthetic
  Promoter: CP25
  Cloning method: Gateway Cloning
  Sequencing primers: 5′ ATTCAACGGGAAACGTCTTG
Terms and licenses: Academic/Nonprofit Terms; Industry Terms: Not Available to Industry
Depositor comments: Please see Alker et al. 2023 mBio (https://doi.org/10.1128/mbio.01502-23) for more information on the Marine Modification Kit plasmids. Please visit https://www.biorxiv.org/content/10.1101/2023.05.08.539906v1 for bioRxiv preprint.
How to cite: pMMK803 was a gift from Nicholas Shikuma (Addgene plasmid # 207138 ; http://n2t.net/addgene:207138 ; RRID:Addgene_207138)
