[The description below was written by a language model from this plasmid's Addgene catalogue record and pLannotate feature annotations shown in this document.]
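Description:
pMMK803 is an 11.2 kb bacterial plasmid from the Marine Modification Kit, built on the pMMK810 backbone and described by the depositor as an assembled Tn10 carrying gfp under the CP25 promoter. It replicates from the R6K γ origin, which depends on the pi initiator protein supplied in trans. It is therefore kept at low copy in a pir-expressing E. coli host (Pir1) and would be expected to act as a suicide vector in recipients that lack pi. Maintenance in E. coli is by ampicillin selection through the bla gene. An IncP origin of transfer with traJ, traK and a partial traI makes the plasmid mobilisable by conjugation from a suitable donor strain.

The payload region contains a GFPmut3 coding sequence followed by a T7 terminator. Next to it is a kanamycin resistance gene (aph(3')-Ia) separated from it by rrnB T1 and T7Te terminators. The CP25 promoter named in the record was not detected by the automated annotation, but it is a synthetic constitutive promoter and presumably lies upstream of gfp. Fragments of Tn10- and Tn903-associated sequences (tetC, tetD, YT93) lie on both sides of this cassette in opposite orientations. This fits with transposon ends bounding a mini-transposon that carries KanR and gfp, although the ends themselves are not annotated. Elsewhere the backbone has lacIq-lacI and a tac promoter with a lac operator facing an unannotated stretch. This stretch may encode an IPTG-inducible transposase, but the record does not state this. The likely use is conjugative delivery into marine or other non-model bacteria to produce kanamycin-selectable chromosomal insertions that express GFP constitutively, for fluorescent tagging.
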