Features (pLannotate 1.2.2; 31 found; start..end, strand, type, name):
    144..753     +  CDS            TcR (fragment): tetracycline efflux protein; tetA from transposon Tn10; confers resistance to tetracycline
    869..1018    -  CDS            tetC (fragment): TETC_ECOLX - Experimental evidence at protein level: Swiss-Prot protein existence level 1. From Escherichia coli.
   1127..1225    +  CDS            YT93_ECOLX (fragment): Protein predicted: Swiss-Prot protein existence level 4. May be associated with transposition functions of transposon Tn903. From Escherichia coli.
   1248..1288    +  CDS            RSF1010 RepC (fragment): replication protein C of the broad-host-range plasmid RSF1010 (Scholz et al., 1989); repC
   1463..2278    +  CDS            KanR: aminoglycoside phosphotransferase; aph(3')-Ia; confers resistance to kanamycin in bacteria or G418 (Geneticin®) in eukaryotes
   2324..2351    -  terminator     T7Te terminator: phage T7 early transcription terminator
   2367..2438    -  terminator     rrnB T1 terminator: transcription terminator T1 from the E. coli rrnB gene
   2648..2695    -  terminator     T7 terminator: transcription terminator for bacteriophage T7 RNA polymerase
   2706..3419    -  CDS            GFPmut3: GFPmut3 is a basic (constitutively fluorescent) green fluorescent protein published in 1996, derived from Aequorea victoria. It is reported to be a very rapidly-maturing weak dimer.
   3739..3852    -  CDS            YT93_ECOLX (fragment): Protein predicted: Swiss-Prot protein existence level 4. May be associated with transposition functions of transposon Tn903. From Escherichia coli.
   3960..4295    -  CDS            tetC (fragment): TETC_ECOLX - Experimental evidence at protein level: Swiss-Prot protein existence level 1. From Escherichia coli.
   4282..4413    -  CDS            tetC (fragment): TETC_ECOLX - Experimental evidence at protein level: Swiss-Prot protein existence level 1. From Escherichia coli.
   4501..4701    +  CDS            tetD (fragment): TETD_ECOLX - Experimental evidence at protein level: Swiss-Prot protein existence level 1. From Escherichia coli.
   4695..4913    +  CDS            tetD (fragment): TETD_ECOLX - Experimental evidence at protein level: Swiss-Prot protein existence level 1. From Escherichia coli.
   6191..6213    -  protein_bind   lac operator (fragment): The lac repressor binds to the lac operator to inhibit transcription in E. coli. This inhibition can be relieved by adding lactose or isopropyl-β-D-thiogalactopyranoside (IPTG). lac repressor encoded by lacI
   6217..6245    -  promoter       tac promoter: strong E. coli promoter; hybrid between the trp and lac UV5 promoters
   6418..6435    -  promoter       tet promoter (fragment): E. coli promoter for tetracycline efflux protein gene
   6467..6544    +  promoter       lacIq promoter: lacI (mutant); In the lacIq allele, a single base change in the promoter boosts expression of the lacI gene about 10-fold.
   6545..7627    +  CDS            lacI: lac repressor; lacI; The lac repressor binds to the lac operator to inhibit transcription in E. coli. This inhibition can be relieved by adding lactose or isopropyl-β-D-thiogalactopyranoside (IPTG).
   7640..7661    +  protein_bind   CAP binding site: CAP binding activates transcription in the presence of cAMP. E. coli catabolite activator protein
   7676..7694    +  promoter       lac UV5 promoter (fragment): E. coli lac promoter with an "up" mutation
   7734..7838    +  promoter       AmpR promoter: bla
   7839..8699    +  CDS            AmpR: β-lactamase; bla; confers resistance to ampicillin, carbenicillin, and related antibiotics
   8740..8830    -  misc_feature   bom (fragment): basis of mobility region from pBR322
   8932..8972    -  CDS            rop (fragment): Rop protein, which maintains plasmids at low copy number; rop
   8971..9159    -  CDS            TcR (fragment): tetracycline efflux protein; tet; confers resistance to tetracycline
   9150..9551    -  CDS            traK: TRAK4_ECOLX - Experimental evidence at protein level: Swiss-Prot protein existence level 1. From Escherichia coli.
   9777..9886    +  oriT           oriT: incP origin of transfer
   9919..10290   +  CDS            traJ: oriT-recognizing protein; traJ
  10328..10894   +  CDS            traI (fragment): TRAI6_ECOLX - Experimental evidence at protein level: Swiss-Prot protein existence level 1. The initiation process of transfer DNA synthesis requires the interaction of at least three plasmid-specific components (TraH, I, and J) at the transfer origin resulting in the assembly of a specialised nucleoprotein complex - the relaxosome. Site- and strand-specific cleavage at the transfer origin is dependent on TraI and TraJ. From Escherichia coli.
  10908..140     +  rep_origin     R6K γ ori (across the origin): γ replication origin from E. coli plasmid R6K; requires the R6K initiator protein pi for replication
>Addgene plasmid #207138 | pMMK803 | addgene full sequence | sequence record 443892 | Addgene NGS Result
AAAAAAAAGAATATATAAGGCTTTTAAAGCTTTTAAGGTTTAACGGTTGTGGACAACAAGCCAGGGATGT
AACGCACTGAGAAGCCCTTAGAGCCTCTCAAAGCAATTTTGAGTGACACAGGAACACTTAACGGCTGACA
TGGGAATTCGGTATACATCACTTTATTTAAAACGATGCCCATTTTGTTGATTATTTATTTTTCAGCGCAA
TTGATAGGCCAAATTCCCGCAACGGTGTGGGTGCTATTTACCGAAAATCGTTTTGGATGGAATAGCATGA
TGGTTGGCTTTTCATTAGCGGGTCTTGGTCTTTTACACTCAGTATTCCAAGCCTTTGTGGCAGGAAGAAT
AGCCACTAAATGGGGCGAAAAAACGGCAGTACTGCTCGGATTTATTGCAGATAGTAGTGCATTTGCCTTT
TTAGCGTTTATATCTGAAGGTTGGTTAGTTTTCCCTGTTTTAATTTTATTGGCTGGTGGTGGGATCGCTT
TACCTGCATTACAGGGAGTGATGTCTATCCAAACAAAGAGTCATCAGCAAGGTGCTTTACAGGGATTATT
GGTGAGCCTTACCAATGCAACCGGTGTTATTGGCCCATTACTGTTTGCTGTTATTTATAATCATTCACTA
CCAATTTGGGATGGCTGGATTTGGATTATTGGTTTAGCGTTTTACTGTATTATTATCCTGCTATCGATGA
CCTTCATGTTAACCCCTCAAGCTCAGGGGAGTAAACAGGAGACAAGTGCTTAGTTATTTCGTCACCAAAT
GATGTTATTCCGCGAAATATAATGACCCTCTTGATAACCCAAGAGGGCATTTTTTACGATAAAGAAGATT
TAGCTTCAAATAAAACCTATCTATTTTATTTATCTTTCAAGCTCAATAAAAAGCCGCGGTAAATAGCAAT
AAATTGGCCTTTTTTATCGGCAAGCTCTTTTAGGTTTTTCGCATGTATTGCGATATGCATAAACCAGCCA
TTGAGTAAGTTTTTAAGCACATCATCATCATAAGCTTTCCTGACGGAATGTTAATTCTCGTTGACCCTGA
GCACTGATGAATCCCCTAATGATTTTGGTAAAAATCATTAAGTTAAGGTGGATACACATCTTGTCATATG
ATCCCGGATCCGGCTGTAATCCGGGCAGCGCAACGGAACATTCATCAGTGTAAAAATGGAATCAATAAAG
CCCTGCGCAGCGCGCAGGGTCAGCCTGAATACGCGTGGCCGCCTAGGCCGCGGCCGCCGGGCAAGTACGA
CATCACCCGGCCCAAGGCGGCAGGCTGACTCACGTTAAGGGATTTTGGTCATGACTGATCCTTCAACTCA
GCAAAAGTTCGATTTATTCAACAAAGCCACGTTGTGTCTCAAAATCTCTGATGTTACATTGCACAAGATA
AAAATATATCATCATGAACAATAAAACTGTCTGCTTACATAAACAGTAATACAAGGGGTGTTATGAGCCA
TATTCAACGGGAAACGTCTTGCTCCAGGCCGCGATTAAATTCCAACATGGATGCTGATTTATATGGGTAT
AAATGGGCTCGCGATAATGTCGGGCAATCAGGTGCGACAATCTATCGATTGTATGGGAAGCCCGATGCGC
CAGAGTTGTTTCTGAAACATGGCAAAGGTAGCGTTGCCAATGATGTTACAGATGAGATGGTCAGACTAAA
CTGGCTGACGGAATTTATGCCTCTTCCGACCATCAAGCATTTTATCCGTACTCCTGATGATGCATGGTTA
CTCACCACTGCGATCCCCGGGAAAACAGCATTCCAGGTATTAGAAGAATATCCTGATTCAGGTGAAAATA
TTGTTGATGCGCTGGCAGTGTTCCTGCGCCGGTTGCATTCGATTCCTGTTTGTAATTGTCCTTTTAACAG
CGATCGCGTATTTCGCCTCGCTCAGGCGCAATCACGAATGAATAACGGTTTGGTTGATGCGAGTGATTTT
GATGACGAGCGTAATGGCTGGCCTGTTGAACAAGTCTGGAAAGAAATGCATAAGCTTTTGCCATTCTCAC
CGGATTCAGTCGTCACTCATGGTGATTTCTCACTTGATAACCTTATTTTTGACGAGGGGAAATTAATAGG
TTGTATTGATGTTGGACGAGTCGGAATCGCAGACCGATACCAGGATCTTGCCATCCTATGGAACTGCCTC
GGTGAGTTTTCTCCTTCATTACAGAAACGGCTTTTTCAAAAATATGGTATTGATAATCCTGATATGAATA
AATTGCAGTTTCATTTGATGCTCGATGAGTTTTTCTAATCAGAATTGGTTAATTGGTTGTAACACGCGGC
CGCTCGGTATAAACGCAGAAAGGCCCACCCGAAGGTGAGCCAGTGTGACTCTAGTAGAGAGCGTTCACCG
ACAAACAACAGATAAAACGAAAGGCCCAGTCTTTCGACTGAGCCTTTCGTTTTATTTGATGCCTGGTGTA
CTGCAGTGCACTAGTGGTTCGTAACATCTCTGTAACTGCTTGAGACGTGGACTGTTGTGATATGCCATAT
ATGCAGTGGTGTTCGCCGGCGCTGGTTCCGGCTGTCTTGCTTAGTTGTGAGTCGCCAGGCAGTCATCGGT
ATGATCTGTACATGATTCGTCAGTGTGAGCACCACTGACGAGCAGATTTCCAGCCAGCAAAAAACCCCTC
AAGACCCGTTTAGAGGCCCCAAGGGGTTATGCTAGTTAGGATTTATTTGTATAGTTCATCCATGCCGTGT
GTAATCCCAGCAGCCGTGACAAACTCAAGAAGGACCATGTGGTCGCGCTTTTCGTTGGGATCTTTCGAAA
GGGCAGATTGAGTGGACAGGTAATGGTTGTCTGGTAACAGCACAGGCCCATCGCCAATTGGGGTGTTTTG
TTGGTAATGGTCGGCTAGTTGAACGCTTCCATCCTCAATGTTGTGTCTGATCTTGAAGTTAACCTTGATA
CCGTTCTTTTGCTTGTCGGCCATAATGTACACATTATGGGAGTTATAGTTATATTCCAGTTTGTGGCCTA
AAATATTTCCATCTTCCTTAAAGTCAATACCCTTTAACTCGATTCTATTAACAAGGGTATCACCCTCGAA
CTTCACTTCGGCGCGTGTCTTATAGTTGCCGTCATCCTTAAAAAAGATGGTTCTCTCCTGTACATAGCCT
TCGGGCATTGCACTCTTGAAAAAGTCGTGCTGTTTCATGTGATCTGGGTAGCGCGCAAAGCACTGAACCC
CATACCCGAACGTAGTGACCAGTGTTGGCCATGGAACAGGTAGTTTACCCGTGGTGCAAATAAATTTAAG
GGTCAGCTTGCCATATGTTGCGTCGCCTTCACCCTCTCCACTGACAGAGAACTTGTGCCCATTAACATCA
CCGTCTAATTCCACGAGGATTGGGACAACTCCTGTGAAAAGCTCTTCTCCTTTACTCATATGTAATATCT
CCTCTGTTTCTGTATAACAGTACTATGTGATTATACCAGCCCCCTCACTACATGTCAAGAATAAACTGCC
AAAGCGTTGTATTGCGACGAATTGCCACGTTGTCGCAGTGTCTGTACTGTGGGTTAATGTCTGTGATCGC
CGTCGTGAGTTCGTGTCATCCGCGCATGATTCAGATGGTCCTGGAGATCGTTGCTTGTACCGGCTGTTTG
TGGCTCTACCACGTCTCATCAGTCTAGATGCGAATTCAGGGGCCTGTCAGACCAAGTTTACTCATATATA
CTTTAGATTGATTTCTGAAAGCGACCAGGTGCTCGCGGCCGCACGCGTATTCAGGCTGACCCTGCGCGCT
GCGCAGGGCTTTATTGATTCCATTTTTACACTGATGAATGTTCCGTTGCGCTGCCCGGATTACAGCCGGA
TCCGGGATCATATGACAAGATGTGTATCCACCTTAACTTAATGATTTTTACCAAAATCATTAGGGGATTC
ATCAGTGCTCAGGGTCAACGAGAATTAACATTCCGTCAGGAAAGCTTTAAGTTGGTTCTCTTGGATCAAT
TTGCTGACAATGGCGTTTACCTTACCAGTAATGTATTCAAGGCTAATTTTTTCAAGTTCATTCCAACCAA
TGATAGGCATCACTTCTTGGATAGGGATAAGGTTTTTATTATTATCAATAATATAATCAAGATAATGTTC
AAATATACTTTCTAAGGCAGACCAACCATTTGTTAAATCAGTTTTTGTTGTGATGTAGGCATCAATCATA
ATTAATTGCTGCTTATAACAGGCACTGAGTAATTGTTTTTTATTTTTAAAGTGATGATAAAAGGCACCTT
TGGTCACCAACGCTTTTCCCGAGATCGATCTCATCTATTGAAACAGCTTGATAGCCTTTTTCAACAAACA
ATATTCGTGCTGAGTTAACCAGTGATTGATAGGTACTCTTAAAATTTTCTTGTTGATGATTTTTATTTTC
CATGATAGATTTAAAATAACATACCGTCAGTATGTTTATGGTATCATGATGATGTGGTCGTGACAATCTT
AAGAACATTTAGGTTATTTTATGTATATTGAACAGCATTCTCGCTATCAAAATAAAGCTAATAACATCCA
ATTAAGATATGATGATAAGCAGTTTCATACAACGGTTATCAAAGATGTTCTATTATGGATTGAACATAAT
TTAGATCAGTCTTTACTGCTTGATGATGTGGCGAATAAAGCGGGTTATACCAAGTGGTATTTTCAGCGGC
TGTTCAAAAAGTAACAGGGGTCACACTGGCTAGCTATATTCGTGCTCGTCGTTTGACGAAAGCGGCTGTT
GAGTTGAGGTTGACGAAAAAAACTATCCTTGAGATCGCATTAAAATATCAATTTGATTCCCAACAATCTT
TTACACGTCGATTTAAGTACATTTTTAAGGTTACACCAAGTTATTATCGGCGTAATAAATTATGGGAATT
GGAGGCAATGCACTGAGAGATCCCCTCATAATTTCCCCAAAGCGTAACCATGTGTGAATAAATTTTGAGC
TAGTAGGGTTGCAGCCACGAGTAAGTCTTCCCTTGTTATTGTGTAGCCAGAATGCCGCAAAACTTCCATG
CCTAAGCGAACTGTTGAGAGTACGTTTCGATTTCTGACTGTGTTAGCCTGGAAGTGCTTGTCCCAACCTT
GTTTCTGAGCATGAACGCCCGCAAGCCAACATGTTAGTTGAAGCATCAGGGCGATTAGCAGCATGATATC
AAAACGCTCTGAGCTGCTCGTTCGGCTATGGCGTAGGCCTAGTCCGTAGGCAGGACTTTTCAAGTCTCGG
AAGGTTTCTTCAATCTGCATTCGCTTCGAATAGATATTAACAAGTTGTTTGGGTGTTCGAATTTCAACAG
GTAAGTTAGTTGCTAGAACCCATGGCTCCTTTGCCGACGCTGAGTAGATTTTAGGTGACGGGTGGTGACA
ATGAGTCCGTGTCGAGCGCTGATTTTTTCGGCCTTTAGAGCGAGATTTATACAATAGAATTTGGCATGAG
ATTGGATTGCTTTTAGTCAGCCTCTTATAGCCTAAAGTCTTTGAGTGACTAGATGACATATCATGTAAGT
TGCTGATAGGTTTCCAGTTTTCCGCTCCTAGGTCTGCATATTGTACTTTTCCTCTTACTCGACTTAACCA
GTACCAACCCAGCTTCTCAACGGATTTATACCATGGCACTTTAAAGCCAGCATCACTGACAATGAGCGGT
GTGGTGTTACTCGGTAGAATGCTCGCAAGGTCGGCTAGAAATTGGTCATGAGCTTTCTTTGAACATTGCT
CTGAAAGCGGGAACGCTTTCTCATAAAGAGTAACAGAACGACCGTGTAGTGCGACTGAAGCTCGCAATAC
CATAAGTCGTTTTTGCTCACGAATATCAGACCAGTCAACAAGTACAATGGGCATCGTATTGCCCGAACAG
ATAAAGCTAGCATGCCAACGGTATACAGCGAGTCGCTCTTTGTGGAGGTGACGATTACCTAACAATCGGT
CGATTCGTTTGATGTTATGTTTTGTTCTCGCTTTGGTTGGCAGGTTACGGCCAAGTTCGGTAAGAGTGAG
AGTTTTACAGTCAAGTAATGCGTGGCAAGCCAACGTTAAGCTGTTGAGTCGTTTTAAGTGTAATTCGGGG
CAGAATTGGTAAAGAGAGTCGTGTAAAATATCGAGTTCGCACATCTTGTTGTCTGATTATTGATTTTTCG
CGAAACCATTTGATCCTGTTTCCTGTGTGAAATTGTTATCCGCTCACAATTCCACACATTATACGAGCCG
ATGATTAATTGTCAACAGCTCATTTCAGAATATTTGCCAGAACCGTTATGATGTCGGCGCAAAAAACATT
ATCCAGAACGGGAGTGCGCCTTGAGCGACACGAATTATGCAGTGATTTACGACCTGCACAGCCATACCAC
AGCTTCCGATGGCTGCCTGACGCCAGAAGCATTGGTGCACCGTGCAGTCGATGATAAGCTGTCAAACATG
AGAATTCCCGGGAGAGCTCGGTACCCGACACCATCGAATGGTGCAAAACCTTTCGCGGTATGGCATGATA
GCGCCCGGAAGAGAGTCAATTCAGGGTGGTGAATGTGAAACCAGTAACGTTATACGATGTCGCAGAGTAT
GCCGGTGTCTCTTATCAGACCGTTTCCCGCGTGGTGAACCAGGCCAGCCACGTTTCTGCGAAAACGCGGG
AAAAAGTGGAAGCGGCGATGGCGGAGCTGAATTACATTCCCAACCGCGTGGCACAACAACTGGCGGGCAA
ACAGTCGTTGCTGATTGGCGTTGCCACCTCCAGTCTGGCCCTGCACGCGCCGTCGCAAATTGTCGCGGCG
ATTAAATCTCGCGCCGATCAACTGGGTGCCAGCGTGGTGGTGTCGATGGTAGAACGAAGCGGCGTCGAAG
CCTGTAAAGCGGCGGTGCACAATCTTCTCGCGCAACGCGTCAGTGGGCTGATCATTAACTATCCGCTGGA
TGACCAGGATGCCATTGCTGTGGAAGCTGCCTGCACTAATGTTCCGGCGTTATTTCTTGATGTCTCTGAC
CAGACACCCATCAACAGTATTATTTTCTCCCATGAAGACGGTACGCGACTGGGCGTGGAGCATCTGGTCG
CATTGGGTCACCAGCAAATCGCGCTGTTAGCGGGCCCATTAAGTTCTGTCTCGGCGCGTCTGCGTCTGGC
TGGCTGGCATAAATATCTCACTCGCAATCAAATTCAGCCGATAGCGGAACGGGAAGGCGACTGGAGTGCC
ATGTCCGGTTTTCAACAAACCATGCAAATGCTGAATGAGGGCATCGTTCCCACTGCGATGCTGGTTGCCA
ACGATCAGATGGCGCTGGGCGCAATGCGCGCCATTACCGAGTCCGGGCTGCGCGTTGGTGCGGATATCTC
GGTAGTGGGATACGACGATACCGAAGACAGCTCATGTTATATCCCGCCGTTAACCACCATCAAACAGGAT
TTTCGCCTGCTGGGGCAAACCAGCGTGGACCGCTTGCTGCAACTCTCTCAGGGCCAGGCGGTGAAGGGCA
ATCAGCTGTTGCCCGTCTCACTGGTGAAAAGAAAAACCACCCTGGCGCCCAATACGCAAACCGCCTCTCC
CCGCGCGTTGGCCGATTCATTAATGCAGCTGGCACGACAGGTTTCCCGACTGGAAAGCGGGCAGTGAGCG
CAACGCAATTAATGTAAGTTAGCTCACTCATTAGGCACCCCAGGCTTTACACTTTATGCTTCCGACCTGC
AGATCTGCAGGTGGCACTTTTCGGGGAAATGTGCGCGGAACCCCTATTTGTTTATTTTTCTAAATACATT
CAAATATGTATCCGCTCATGAGACAATAACCCTGATAAATGCTTCAATAATATTGAAAAAGGAAGAGTAT
GAGTATTCAACATTTCCGTGTCGCCCTTATTCCCTTTTTTGCGGCATTTTGCCTTCCTGTTTTTGCTCAC
CCAGAAACGCTGGTGAAAGTAAAAGATGCTGAAGATCAGTTGGGTGCACGAGTGGGTTACATCGAACTGG
ATCTCAACAGCGGTAAGATCCTTGAGAGTTTTCGCCCCGAAGAACGTTTTCCAATGATGAGCACTTTTAA
AGTTCTGCTATGTGGCGCGGTATTATCCCGTGTTGACGCCGGGCAAGAGCAACTCGGTCGCCGCATACAC
TATTCTCAGAATGACTTGGTTGAGTACTCACCAGTCACAGAAAAGCATCTTACGGATGGCATGACAGTAA
GAGAATTATGCAGTGCTGCCATAACCATGAGTGATAACACTGCGGCCAACTTACTTCTGACAACGATCGG
AGGACCGAAGGAGCTAACCGCTTTTTTGCACAACATGGGGGATCATGTAACTCGCCTTGATCGTTGGGAA
CCGGAGCTGAATGAAGCCATACCAAACGACGAGCGTGACACCACGATGCCTGCAGCAATGGCAACAACGT
TGCGCAAACTATTAACTGGCGAACTACTTACTCTAGCTTCCCGGCAACAATTAATAGACTGGATGGAGGC
GGATAAAGTTGCAGGACCACTTCTGCGCTCGGCCCTTCCGGCTGGCTGGTTTATTGCTGATAAATCTGGA
GCCGGTGAGCGTGGGTCTCGCGGTATCATTGCAGCACTGGGGCCAGATGGTAAGCCCTCCCGTATCGTAG
TTATCTACACGACGGGGAGTCAGGCAACTATGGATGAACGAAATAGACAGATCGCTGAGATAGGTGCCTC
ACTGATTAAGCATTGGTAACTGTCAGACCAAGTTTACTCATATATACTTTAGATTGATTTATGGTGCACT
CTCAGTACAATCTGCTCTGATGCCGCATAGTTAAGCCAGTATACACTCCGCTATCGCTACGTGACTGGGT
CATGGCTGCGCCCCGACACCCGCCAACACCCGCTGACGCGCCCTGACGGGCTTGTCTGCTCCCGGCATCC
GCTTACAGACAAGCTGTGACCGTCTCCGGGAGCTGCATGTGTCAGAGGTTTTCACCGTCATCACCGAAAC
GCGCGAGGCAGCAAGGAGATGGCGCCCAACAGTCCCCCGGCCACGGGGCCTGCCACCATACCCACGCCGA
AACAAGCGCTCATGAGCCCGAAGTGGCGAGCCCGATCTTCCCCATCGGTGATGTCGGCGATATAGGCGCC
AGCAACCGCACCTGTGGCGCCGGTGATGCCGGCCACGATGCGTCCGGCGTAGAGGATCCTTTTTGTCCGG
TGTTGGGTTGAAGGTGAAGCCGGTCGGGGCCGCAGCGGGGGCCGGCTTTTCAGCCTTGCCCCCCTGCTTC
GGCCGCCGTGGCTCCGGCGTCTTGGGTGCCGGCGCGGGTTCCGCAGCCTTGGCCTGCGGTGCGGGCACAT
CGGCGGGCTTGGCCTTGATGTGCCGCCTGGCGTGCGAGCGGAACGTCTCGTAGGAGAACTTGACCTTCCC
CGTTTCCCGCATGTGCTCCCAAATGGTGACGAGCGCATAGCCGGACGCTAACGCCGCCTCGACATCCGCC
CTCACCGCCAGGAACGCAACCGCAGCCTCATCACGCCGGCGCTTCTTGGCCGCGCGGGATTCAACCCACT
CGGCCAGCTCGTCGGTGTAGCTCTTTGGCATCGTCTCTCGCCTGTCCCCTCAGTTCAGTAATTTCCTGCA
TTTGCCTGTTTCCAGTCGGTAGATATTCCACAAAACAGCAGGGAAGCAGCGCTTTTCCGCTGCATAACCC
TGCTTCGGGGTCATTATAGCGATTTTTTCGGTATATCCATCCTTTTTCGCACGATATACAGGATTTTGCC
AAAGGGTTCGTGTAGACTTTCCTTGGTGTATCCAACGGCGTCAGCCGGGCAGGATAGGTGAAGTAGGCCC
ACCCGCGAGCGGGTGTTCCTTCTTCACTGTCCCTTATTCGCACCTGGCGGTGCTCAACGGGAATCCTGCT
CTGCGAGGCTGGCCGGCTACCGCCGGCGTAACAGATGAGGGCAAGCGGATGGCTGATGAAACCAAGCCAA
CCAGGAAGGGCAGCCCACCTATCAAGGTGTACTGCCTTCCAGACGAACGAAGAGCGATTGAGGAAAAGGC
GGCGGCGGCCGGCATGAGCCTGTCGGCCTACCTGCTGGCCGTCGGCCAGGGCTACAAAATCACGGGCGTC
GTGGACTATGAGCACGTCCGCGAGCTGGCCCGCATCAATGGCGACCTGGGCCGCCTGGGCGGCCTGCTGA
AACTCTGGCTCACCGACGACCCGCGCACGGCGCGGTTCGGTGATGCCACGATCCTCGCCCTGCTGGCGAA
GATCGAAGAGAAGCAGGACGAGCTTGGCAAGGTCATGATGGGCGTGGTCCGCCCGAGGGCAGAGCCATGA
CTTTTTTAGCCGCTAAAACGGCCGGGGGGTGCGCGTGATTGCCAAGCACGTCCCCATGCGCTCCATCAAG
AAGAGCGACTTCGCGGAGCTGGTGAAGTACATCACCGACGAGCAAGGCAAGACCGAGCGCCTGGGTCACG
TGCGCGTCACGAACTGCGAGGCAAACACCCTGCCCGCTGTCATGGCCGAGGTGATGGCGACCCAGCACGG
CAACACCCGTTCCGAGGCCGACAAGACCTATCACCTGCTGGTTAGCTTCCGCGCGGGAGAGAAGCCCGAC
GCGGAGACGTTGCGCGCGATTGAGGACCGCATCTGCGCTGGGCTTGGCTTCGCCGAGCATCAGCGCGTCA
GTGCCGTGCATCACGACACCGACAACCTGCACATCCATATCGCCATCAACAAGATTCACCCGACCCGAAA
CACCATCCATGAGCCGTATCGGGCCTACCGCGCCCTCGCTGACCTCTGCGCGACGCTCGAACGGGACTAC
GGGCTTGAGCGTGACAATCACGAAACGCGGCAGCGCGTTTCCGAGAACCGCGCGAACGACATGGAGCGGC
ACGCGGGCGTGGAAAGCCTGGTCGGCTGGATCCGGCCACGATGCGTCCGGCGTAGAGGATCTGAAGATCA
GCAGTTCAACCTGTTGATAGTACGTACTAAGCTCTCATGTTTCACGTACTAAGCTCTCATGTTTAACGTA
CTAAGCTCTCATGTTTAACGAACTAAACCCTCATGGCTAACGTACTAAGCTCTCATGGCTAACGTACTAA
GCTCTCATGTTTCACGTACTAAGCTCTCATGTTTGAACAATAAAATTAATATAAATCAGCAACTTAAATA
GCCTCTAAGGTTTTAAGTTTTATAAG
